>Addgene plasmid #98577 | pRSETa-mMaple3-V157I | addgene full sequence | sequence record 203405 | Addgene NGS Result
TAAGAATTCGAAGCTTGATCCGGCTGCTAACAAAGCCCGAAAGGAAGCTGAGTTGGCTGCTGCCACCGCT
GAGCAATAACTAGCATAACCCCTTGGGGCCTCTAAACGGGTCTTGAGGGGTTTTTTGCTGAAAGGAGGAA
CTATATCCGGATCTGGCGTAATAGCGAAGAGGCCCGCACCGATCGCCCTTCCCAACAGTTGCGCAGCCTG
AATGGCGAATGGG
[124 nt withheld, positions 224-347]
C
[91 nt withheld, positions 349-439]
A
[49 nt withheld, positions 441-489]
CCTTTGACGTTGGAGTCCACGTTCTTT
[37 nt withheld, positions 517-553]
ACCCTATCTCGGTCTATTCTTTTGATTTATAAGGGATTTTGCCGATTTCGGCCTATTGGTTAAAAAATGA
GCTGATTTAACAAAAATTTAACGCGAATTTTAACAAAATATTAACGCTTACAATTTAGGTGGCACTTTTC
GGGGAAATGTGCGCGGAACCCCTATTTGTTTATTTTTCTAAATACATTCAAATATGTATCCGCTCATGAG
ACAATAACCCTGATAAATGCTTCAATAATATTGAAAAAGGAAGAGTATGAGTATTCAACATTTCCGTGTC
GCCCTTATTCCCTTTTTTGCGGCATTTTGCCTTCCTGTTTTTGCTCACCCAGAAACGCTGGTGAAAGTAA
AAGATGCTGAAGATCAGTTGGGTGCACGAGTGGGTTACATCGAACTGGATCTCAACAGCGGTAAGATCCT
TGAGAGTTTTCGCCCCGAAGAACGTTTTCCAATGATGAGCACTTTTAAAGTTCTGCTATGTGGCGCGGTA
TTATCCCGTATTGACGCCGGGCAAGAGCAACTCGGTCGCCGCATACACTATTCTCAGAATGACTTGGTTG
AGTACTCACCAGTCACAGAAAAGCATCTTACGGATGGCATGACAGTAAGAGAATTATGCAGTGCTGCCAT
AACCATGAGTGATAACACTGCGGCCAACTTACTTCTGACAACGATCGGAGGACCGAAGGAGCTAACCGCT
TTTTTGCACAACATGGGGGATCATGTAACTCGCCTTGATCGTTGGGAACCGGAGCTGAATGAAGCCATAC
CAAACGACGAGCGTGACACCACGATGCCTGTAGCAATGGCAACAACGTTGCGCAAACTATTAACTGGCGA
ACTACTTACTCTAGCTTCCCGGCAACAATTAATAGACTGGATGGAGGCGGATAAAGTTGCAGGACCACTT
CTGCGCTCGGCCCTTCCGGCTGGCTGGTTTATTGCTGATAAATCTGGAGCCGGTGAGCGTGGGTCTCGCG
GTATCATTGCAGCACTGGGGCCAGATGGTAAGCCCTCCCGTATCGTAGTTATCTACACGACGGGGAGTCA
GGCAACTATGGATGAACGAAATAGACAGATCGCTGAGATAGGTGCCTCACTGATTAAGCATTGGTAACTG
TCAGACCAAGTTTACTCATATATACTTTAGATTGATTTAAAACTTCATTTTTAATTTAAAAGGATCTAGG
TGAAGATCCTTTTTGATAATCTCATGACCAAAATCCCTTAACGTGAGTTTTCGTTCCACTGAGCGTCAGA
CCCCGTAGAAAAGATCAAAGGATCTTCTTGAGATCCTTTTTTTCTGCGCGTAATCTGCTGCTTGCAAACA
AAAAAACCACCGCTACCAGCGGTGGTTTGTTTGCCGGATCAAGAGCTACCAACTCTTTTTCCGAAGGTAA
CTGGCTTCAGCAGAGCGCAGATACCAAATACTGTTCTTCTAGTGTAGCCGTAGTTAGGCCACCACTTCAA
GAACTCTGTAGCACCGCCTACATACCTCGCTCTGCTAATCCTGTTACCAGTGGCTGCTGCCAGTGGCGAT
AAGTCGTGTCTTACCGGGTTGGACTCAAGACGATAGTTACCGGATAAGGCGCAGCGGTCGGGCTGAACGG
GGGGTTCGTGCACACAGCCCAGCTTGGAGCGAACGACCTACACCGAACTGAGATACCTACAGCGTGAGCT
ATGAGAAAGCGCCACGCTTCCCGAAGGGAGAAAGGCGGACAGGTATCCGGTAAGCGGCAGGGTCGGAACA
GGAGAGCGCACGAGGGAGCTTCCAGGGGGAAACGCCTGGTATCTTTATAGTCCTGTCGGGTTTCGCCACC
TCTGACTTGAGCGTCGATTTTTGTGATGCTCGTCAGGGGGGCGGAGCCTATGGAAAAACGCCAGCAACGC
GGCCTTTTTACGGTTCCTGGCCTTTTGCTGGCCTTTTGCTCACATGTTCTTTCCTGCGTTATCCCCTGAT
TCTGTGGATAACCGTATTACCGCCTTTGAGTGAGCTGATACCGCTCGCCGCAGCCGAACGACCGAGCGCA
GCGAGTCAGTGAGCGAGGAAGCGGAAGAGCGCCCAATACGCAAACCGCCTCTCCCCGCGCGTTGGCCGAT
TCATTAATGCAGGATCTCGATCCCGCGAAATTAATACGACTCACTATAGGGAGACCACAACGGTTTCCCT
CTAGAAATAATTTTGTTTAACTTTAAGAAGGAGATATACATATGCGGGGTTCTCATCATCATCATCATCA
TGGTATGGCTAGCATGACTGGTGGACAGCAAATGGGTCGGGATCTGTACGACGATGACGATAAGGATCGA
TGGGGATCCATGGTTAGCAAGGGCGAAGAAACCATCATGAGCGTGATCAAGCCGGACATGAAGATCAAGC
TGCGCATGGAGGGCAACGTGAACGGCCATGCCTTTGTGATCGAGGGCGAGGGCAGCGGTAAGCCGTTTGA
GGGCATCCAGACCATCGACCTGGAGGTTAAGGAAGGCGCACCGCTGCCGTTTGCCTACGACATCCTGACC
ACCGCATTCCACTACGGCAACCGCGTGTTCACCAAGTACCCGCGCAAGATCCCGGACTACTTCAAGCAGA
GCTTCCCGGAGGGCTACAGTTGGGAACGCAGCATGACCTACGAGGACGGCGGTATCTGCAACGCCACCAA
CGACATCACCATGGAAGAAGATAGCTTCATCAACAAGATCCACTTCAAGGGCACAAACTTCCCGCCGAAT
GGTCCGGTTATGCAGAAGCGCACCGTTGGCTGGGAGGTGAGCACCGAGAAGATGTATGTGCGCGACGGTG
TGCTGAAGGGCGACATTAAGATGAAGCTGCTGCTGAAGGGTGGCAGCCACTACCGCTGCGACTTCCGCAC
CACCTACAAAGTTAAGCAAAAGGCAGTGAAGTTACCGAAGGCCCACTTCGTGGACCACCGCATCGAAATC
CTGAGCCACGACAAGGACTATAACAAAGTGAAGCTGTACGAGCACGCCGTGGCCCGTAACAGCACCGACA
GCATGGATGAGCTGTACAAATAA
Features (pLannotate 1.2.2; 14 found; start..end, strand, type, name):
     23..72      +  CDS            SET1 (fragment): solubility-enhancement tag derived from T7 phage gene 10B
     80..127     +  terminator     T7 terminator: transcription terminator for bacteriophage T7 RNA polymerase
    153..219     +  CDS            lacZα (fragment): LacZα fragment of β-galactosidase; lacZ fragment
    224..652     +  rep_origin     f1 ori (sequence partly withheld): f1 bacteriophage origin of replication; arrow indicates direction of (+) strand synthesis
    705..809     +  promoter       AmpR promoter: bla
    810..1670    +  CDS            AmpR: β-lactamase; bla; confers resistance to ampicillin, carbenicillin, and related antibiotics
   1841..2429    +  rep_origin     ori: high-copy-number ColE1/pMB1/pBR322/pUC origin of replication
   2612..2665    +  CDS            lacI (fragment): lac repressor; lacI; The lac repressor binds to the lac operator to inhibit transcription in E. coli. This inhibition can be relieved by adding lactose or isopropyl-β-D-thiogalactopyranoside (IPTG).
   2685..2703    +  promoter       T7 promoter: promoter for bacteriophage T7 RNA polymerase
   2735..2757    +  RBS            RBS: efficient ribosome binding site from bacteriophage T7 gene 10 (Olins and Rangwala, 1989)
   2777..2797    +  CDS            capTEV™ (fragment): composite tag for in vivo biotinylation, TEV protease cleavage, and 6xHis tagging
   2798..2830    +  CDS            T7 tag (gene 10 leader): leader peptide from bacteriophage T7 gene 10 promotes efficient translation in E. coli
   2834..2857    +  CDS            Xpress™ tag: Xpress™ epitope tag, including an enterokinase recognition and cleavage site
   2873..3583    +  CDS            mMaple3: mMaple3 is a photoconvertible green fluorescent protein published in 2014, derived from Clavularia sp..
