[The description below was written by a language model from this plasmid's Addgene catalogue record and pLannotate feature annotations shown in this document.]
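Description:
pRSETa-mMaple3-V157I is a bacterial expression plasmid of about 3.6 kb, built on the pRSET A backbone, for overproducing a variant of the photoconvertible fluorescent protein mMaple3 in E. coli. It replicates from a high-copy ColE1/pUC-type origin and is selected through the β-lactamase gene (AmpR), which confers ampicillin resistance and is driven by its own bla promoter. An f1 phage origin is also present, which in principle allows single-stranded DNA production. The short lacZα, lacI and SET1 matches in the annotation are only fragments and most likely backbone remnants, not functional genes.

The expression cassette consists of a T7 promoter followed by the efficient T7 gene 10 ribosome binding site. These drive an open reading frame that begins with the standard pRSET N-terminal leader: a 6xHis tag (picked up in the annotation as a capTEV fragment), the T7 gene 10 leader peptide, and the Xpress epitope with its enterokinase cleavage site. This leader is fused to the mMaple3 coding sequence, which the record says is codon-optimised for E. coli, and a T7 terminator lies downstream. Transcription therefore depends on a host that supplies T7 RNA polymerase. No lac operator is annotated.

The insert carries the V157I substitution. This number follows an alignment with Dendra2, and the depositor notes that the same residue is position 166 in mMaple3's own numbering. According to the record, the variant is photoconvertible by the primed conversion mechanism, in which blue and infrared light drive green-to-red conversion, an approach reported to reduce phototoxicity in live-cell single-molecule imaging. The plasmid suits overexpression and His-tag purification of the protein for characterisation.
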