Addgene plasmid #98577: pRSETa-mMaple3-V157I
Purpose: photoconvertible fluorescent protein mMaple3-V157I in pRSetA plasmid, photoconvertible by primed conversion mechanism, bacterial overexpression, sequence is codon optimised for E. coli
Depositing lab: Ulrike Endesfelder. Depositing organization: Max Planck Institute for Terrestrial Microbiology. Publication: A general mechanism of photoconversion of green-to-red fluorescent proteins based on blue and infrared light reduces phototoxicity in live-cell single-molecule imaging. Turkowyd B, Balinovic A, Virant D, Golz Carnero HG, Caldana F, Endesfelder M, Bourgeois D, Endesfelder U. Angew Chem Int Ed Engl. 2017 Jun 2. doi: 10.1002/anie.201702870. PubMed 28574633.
Backbone
  Vector backbone: pRsetA
  Vector type: Bacterial Expression
Growth in bacteria
  Bacterial resistance: Ampicillin, 100 μg/mL
  Growth temperature: 37°C
  Growth strain: DH5alpha
  Copy number: High Copy
Gene/Insert
  Gene/Insert name: mMaple3-V157I
  Promoter: T7
  Tag / fusion protein: 6xHis (N terminal on insert)
  Cloning method: Ligation Independent Cloning
  Sequencing primers: 5′ T7 term (GCTAGTTATTGCTCAGCGG); 3′ T7 (TAATACGACTCACTATAGGG)
Resource information
  A portion of this plasmid was derived from a plasmid made by: 10.1073/pnas.1406593111 in different backbone
Terms and licenses: Academic/Nonprofit Terms; Industry Terms: Not Available to Industry
Depositor comments: mMaple3-V157I is named and aligned in reference to the Dendra2 fluorescent protein sequence. The mutation in the mMaple3 reference is at position 166. However, to avoid confusion, we named this protein in alignment with Dendra2 (see Fig. S1a, 10.1002/anie.201702870).
How to cite: pRSETa-mMaple3-V157I was a gift from Ulrike Endesfelder (Addgene plasmid # 98577 ; http://n2t.net/addgene:98577 ; RRID:Addgene_98577)
