>Addgene plasmid #98577 | pRSETa-mMaple3-V157I | depositor partial sequence | sequence record 180495 | mMaple3-V157I
ATGGTTAGCAAGGGCGAAGAAACCATCATGAGCGTGATCAAGCCGGACATGAAGATCAAGCTGCGCATGG
AGGGCAACGTGAACGGCCATGCCTTTGTGATCGAGGGCGAGGGCAGCGGTAAGCCGTTTGAGGGCATCCA
GACCATCGACCTGGAGGTTAAGGAAGGCGCACCGCTGCCGTTTGCCTACGACATCCTGACCACCGCATTC
CACTACGGCAACCGCGTGTTCACCAAGTACCCGCGCAAGATCCCGGACTACTTCAAGCAGAGCTTCCCGG
AGGGCTACAGTTGGGAACGCAGCATGACCTACGAGGACGGCGGTATCTGCAACGCCACCAACGACATCAC
CATGGAAGAAGATAGCTTCATCAACAAGATCCACTTCAAGGGCACAAACTTCCCGCCGAATGGTCCGGTT
ATGCAGAAGCGCACCGTTGGCTGGGAGGTGAGCACCGAGAAGATGTATGTGCGCGACGGTGTGCTGAAGG
GCGACATTAAGATGAAGCTGCTGCTGAAGGGTGGCAGCCACTACCGCTGCGACTTCCGCACCACCTACAA
AGTTAAGCAAAAGGCAGTGAAGTTACCGAAGGCCCACTTCGTGGACCACCGCATCGAAATCCTGAGCCAC
GACAAGGACTATAACAAAGTGAAGCTGTACGAGCACGCCGTGGCCCGTAACAGCACCGACAGCATGGATG
AGCTGTACAAA
